>Addgene plasmid #55830 | mDsRed-Actin-7 | depositor partial sequence | sequence record 86739 | insert sequence
AAATGTCGTAACAACTCCGCCCCATTGACGCAAATGGGCGGTAGGCGTGTACGGTGGGAGGTCTATATAA
GCAGAGCTGGTTTAGTGAACCGTCAGATCCGCTAGCGCTACCGGTCGCCACCATGGACAACACCGAGGAC
GTCATCAAGGAGTTCATGCAGTTCAAGGTGCGCATGGAGGGCTCCGTGAACGGCCACTACTTCGAGATCG
AGGGCGAGGGCGAGGGCAAGCCCTACGAGGGCACCCAGACCGCCAAGCTGCAGGTGACCAAGGGCGGCCC
CCTGCCCTTCGCCTGGGACATCCTGTCCCCCCAGTTCCAGTACGGCTCCAAGGCCTACGTGAAGCACCCC
GCCGACATCCCCGACTACATGAAGCTGTCCTTCCCCGAGGGCTTCACCTGGGAGCGCTCCATGAACTTCG
AGGACGGCGGCGTGGTGGAGGTGCAGCAGGACTCCTCCCTGCAGGACGGCACCTTCATCTACAAGGTGAA
GTTCAAGGGCGTGAACTTCCCCGCCGACGGCCCCGTAATGCAGAAGAAGACTGCCGGCTGGGAGCCCTCC
ACCGAGAAGCTGTACCCCCAGGACGGCGTGCTGAAGGGCGAGATCTCCCACGCCCTGAAGCTGAAGGACG
GCGGCCACTACACCTGCGACTTCAAGACCGTGTACAAGGCCAAGAAGCCCGTGCAGCTGCCCGGCAACCA
CTACGTGGACTCCAAGCTGGACATCACCAACCACAACGAGGACTACACCGTGGTGGAGCAGTACGAGCAC
GCCGAGGCCCGCCACTCCGGCTCCCAGTCCGGACTCAGATCTCGAGCTATGGATGATGATATCGCCGCGC
TCGTCGTCGACAACGGCTCCGGCATGTGCAAGGCCGGCTTCGCGGGCGACGATGCCCCCCGGGCCGTCTT
CCCCTCCATCGTGGGGCGCCCCAGGCACCAGGGCGTGATGGTGGGCATGGGTCAGAAGGATTCCTATGTG
GGCGACGAGGCCCAGAGCAAGAGAGGCATCCTCACCCTGAAGTACCCCATCGAGCACGGCATCGTCACCA
ACTGGGACGACATGGAGAAAATCTGGCACCACACCTTCTACAATGAGCTGCGTGTGGCTCCCGAGGAGCA
CCCCGTGCTGCTGACCGAGGCCCCCCTGAACCCCAAGGCCAACCGCGAGAAGATGACCCAGATCATGTTT
GAGACCTTCAACACCCCAGCCATGTACGTTGCTATCCAGGCTGTGCTATCCCTGTACGCCTCTGGCCGTA
CCACTGGCATCGTGATGGACTCCGGTGACGGGGTCACCCACACTGTGCCCATCTACGAGGGGTATGCCCT
CCCCCATGCCATCCTGCGTCTGGACCTGGCTGGCCGGGACCTGACTGACTACCTCATGAAGATCCTCACC
GAGCGCGGCTACAGCTTCACCACCACGGCCGAGCGGGAAATCGTGCGTGACATTAAGGAGAAGCTGTGCT
ACGTCGCCCTGGACTTCGAGCAAGAGATGGCCACGGCTGCTTCCAGCTCCTCCCTGGAGAAGAGCTACGA
GCTGCCTGACGGCCAGGTCATCACCATTGGCAATGAGCGGTTCCGCTGCCCTGAGGCACTCTTCCAGCCT
TCCTTCCTGGGCATGGAGTCCTGTGGCATCCACGAAACTACCTTCAACTCCATCATGAAGTGTGACGTGG
ACATCCGCAAAGACCTGTACGCCAACACAGTGCTGTCTGGCGGCACCACCATGTACCCTGGCATTGCCGA
CAGGATGCAGAAGGAGATCACTGCCCTGGCACCCAGCACAATGAAGATCAAGATCATTGCTCCTCCTGAG
CGCAAGTACTCCGTGTGGATCGGCGGCTCCATCCTGGCCTCGCTGTCCACCTTCCAGCAGATGTGGATCA
GCAAGCAGGAGTATGACGAGTCCGGCCCCTCCATCGTCCACCGCAAATGCTTCTAGGGATCCACCGGATC
TAGATAACTGATCATAATCAGCCATACCACATTTGTAGAGGTTTTACTTGCTTTAAAAAACCTCCCACAC
