>Addgene plasmid #55830 | mDsRed-Actin-7 | addgene partial sequence | sequence record 134047 | mCherry-F 5'-ccccgtaatgcagaagaaga-3'
GGGCGAGATCTCCCACGCCCTGAAGCTGAAGGACGGCGGCCACTACACCTGCGACTTCAAGACCGTGTAC
AAGGCCAAGAAGCCCGTGCAGCTGCCCGGCAACCACTACGTGGACTCCAAGCTGGACATCACCAACCACA
ACGAGGACTACACCGTGGTGGAGCAGTACGAGCACGCCGAGGCCCGCCACTCCGGCTCCCAGTCCGGACT
CAGATCTCGAGCTATGGATGATGATATCGCCGCGCTCGTCGTCGACAACGGCTCCGGCATGTGCAAGGCC
GGCTTCGCGGGCGACGATGCCCCCCGGGCCGTCTTCCCCTCCATCGTGGGGCGCCCCAGGCACCAGGGCG
TGATGGTGGGCATGGGTCAGAAGGATTCCTATGTGGGCGACGAGGCCCAGAGCAAGAGAGGCATCCTCAC
CCTGAAGTACCCCATCGAGCACGGCATCGTCACCAACTGGGACGACATGGAGAAAATCTGGCACCACACC
TTCTACAATGAGCTGCGTGTGGCTCCCGAGGAGCACCCCGTGCTGCTGACCGAGGCCCCCCTGAACCCCA
AGGCCAACCGCGAGAAGATGACCCAGATCATGTTTGAGACCTTCAACACCCCAGCCATGTACGTTGCTAT
CCAGGCTGTGCTATCCCTGTACGCCTCTGGCCGTACCACTGGCATCGTGATGGACTCCGGTGACGGGGTC
ACCCACACTGTGCCCATCTACGAGGGGTATGCCCTCCCCCATGCCATCCTGCGTCTGGACCTGGCTGGCC
GGGACCTGACTGACTACCTCATGAAGATCCTCACCGAGCGCGGCTACAGCTT
