[The description below was written by a language model from this plasmid's Addgene catalogue record.]
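Description:
mDsRed-Actin-7 is a mammalian expression plasmid that produces human beta-actin (ACTB, corresponding to the NM_001101.3 transcript) fused to the monomeric red fluorescent protein mDsRed. It is built on an mDsRed backbone of about 4.75 kb (excluding the insert). In bacteria it is maintained at high copy under kanamycin selection, and it carries a neomycin resistance marker so that transfected mammalian cells can be selected with G418 to obtain stable lines. The record does not include a feature table, so the origin of replication and the exact arrangement of the resistance cassette are not specified.

Expression of the fusion is driven by the CMV promoter, a strong constitutive promoter in most mammalian cell types. The listed 3′ sequencing primer anneals in an SV40 polyadenylation region, which implies that this signal terminates the transcript. The record names mDsRed as the tag but does not say whether it sits at the N- or C-terminus of actin. It also does not describe the linker, although the "7" in the name may refer to linker length. The cloning method is recorded as unknown.

The construct serves as a fluorescent localization marker for the actin cytoskeleton. The tagged actin incorporates into filamentous structures, so these can be visualized in live or fixed cells by fluorescence microscopy. The reported excitation maximum is 557 nm and the emission maximum is 585 nm, placing the signal in the orange-red range, where it can be combined with green or blue fluorescent markers in multicolour imaging.
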