Addgene plasmid #55830: mDsRed-Actin-7
Purpose: Localization: Actin, Excitation: 557, Emission: 585
Depositing lab: Michael Davidson. Depositing organization: Florida State University, Tallahassee.
Backbone
  Vector backbone: mDsRed
  Backbone size w/o insert (bp): 4750
  Vector type: Mammalian Expression
  Selectable markers: Neomycin (select with G418)
Growth in bacteria
  Bacterial resistance: Kanamycin, 50 μg/mL
  Growth temperature: 37°C
  Growth strain: DH5alpha
  Copy number: High Copy
Gene/Insert
  Gene/Insert name: Actin (alt name: NM_001101.3)
  Species: H. sapiens (human)
  Entrez Gene: ACTB (a.k.a. BKRNS, BNS, BRWS1, CSMH, DDS1, PS1TP5BP1, THC8)
  Promoter: CMV
  Tag / fusion protein: mDsRed
  Cloning method: Unknown
  Sequencing primers: 5′ CMV-F; 3′ SV40pA-R
Terms and licenses: Academic/Nonprofit Terms; Industry Terms: Not Available to Industry
Depositor comments: . Excitation = 557; Emission = 585
How to cite: mDsRed-Actin-7 was a gift from Michael Davidson (Addgene plasmid # 55830 ; http://n2t.net/addgene:55830 ; RRID:Addgene_55830)
